Addgene plasmid #183502: pDRM166 LKB (Luciferase mKate2 Blast)
Purpose: Expresses the firefly luciferase gene, the NLS-tagged mKate2 gene, and the blasticidin resistance gene joined by P2A linkers.
Depositing lab: Wayne Tilley. Depositing organization: Adelaide University. Publication: Selective inhibition of CDK9 in triple negative breast cancer. Mustafa EH, Laven-Law G, Kikhtyak Z, Nguyen V, Ali S, Pace AA, Iggo R, Kebede A, Noll B, Wang S, Winter JM, Dwyer AR, Tilley WD, Hickey TE. Oncogene. 2023 Nov 24. doi: 10.1038/s41388-023-02892-3. PubMed 38001268.
Backbone
  Vector backbone: pRRLSIN.cPPT.MND
  Backbone size w/o insert (bp): 6685
  Total vector size (bp): 9620
  Vector type: Mammalian Expression, Lentiviral, Luciferase
  Selectable markers: Blasticidin
Growth in bacteria
  Bacterial resistance: Ampicillin, 100 μg/mL
  Growth temperature: 30°C
  Growth strain: NEB Stable
  Copy number: High Copy
Gene/Insert 1
  Gene/Insert name: Firefly Luciferase (alt name: Luc)
  Species: Photinus pyralis
  Insert size (bp): 1650
  Promoter: MND
  Tag / fusion protein: P2A linker (C terminal on insert)
  Cloning method: Gibson Cloning
  Sequencing primers: 5′ MND-F (GTTCGCTTCTCGCTTCTGTT)
Gene/Insert 2
  Gene/Insert name: mKate2
  Species: Synthetic
  Insert size (bp): 693
  Promoter: MND (off Luc-P2A)
  Tag / fusion protein: SV40 NLS with GGS linker (N terminal on backbone); P2A linker (C terminal on insert)
  Cloning method: Gibson Cloning
  Sequencing primers: 5′ Luc-F (GACGAAGTACCGAAAGGTCTT)
Gene/Insert 3
  Gene/Insert name: BSD (alt name: Blasticidin-S deaminase/BlastR)
  Species: Aspergillus terreus
  Insert size (bp): 393
  Promoter: MND (off Luc-P2A-mKate2-P2A)
  Cloning method: Gibson Cloning
  Sequencing primers: 5′ WPRE-R (GCGTAAAAGGAGCAACATAG)
Terms and licenses: Academic/Nonprofit Terms; Industry Terms: Not Available to Industry
Depositor comments: Please note: Plasmid contains a V294F mutation in luciferase. This mutation is not known to affect plasmid function.
How to cite: pDRM166 LKB (Luciferase mKate2 Blast) was a gift from Wayne Tilley (Addgene plasmid # 183502 ; http://n2t.net/addgene:183502 ; RRID:Addgene_183502)
