[The description below was written by a language model from this plasmid's Addgene catalogue record and pLannotate feature annotations shown in this document.]
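Description:
pDRM166 LKB is a third-generation, self-inactivating HIV-1 lentiviral transfer plasmid built on the pRRLSIN.cPPT.MND backbone, about 9.6 kb in total. It is propagated in E. coli through a high-copy ColE1/pUC-type origin with ampicillin resistance, and it also carries an f1 origin and an SV40 origin. The viral genome is transcribed in packaging cells from an RSV promoter fused to a truncated 5' LTR. This is followed by the Ψ packaging signal with a partial gag sequence, the Rev response element for Rev-dependent nuclear export, and the cPPT/CTS element, which aids nuclear import of the reverse-transcribed genome. A WPRE downstream of the payload enhances transcript expression. The ΔU3 3' LTR inactivates LTR promoter activity after integration, and an SV40 polyadenylation signal follows it.

The payload is a single tricistronic open reading frame driven by the internal MND promoter, a modified murine retroviral LTR-derived promoter. The automated annotation reflects this origin by labelling the region as Moloney murine leukemia virus LTR and env fragments. The cassette encodes firefly luciferase (Photinus pyralis), mKate2 red fluorescent protein carrying an N-terminal SV40 nuclear localisation signal with a GGS linker, and blasticidin S deaminase from Aspergillus terreus. P2A ribosome-skipping peptides join the three, so separate proteins are produced from one transcript. Transduced mammalian cells can therefore be selected with blasticidin, tracked by bioluminescence, and counted or imaged by their red nuclear fluorescence. The depositor notes a V294F substitution in luciferase that is not known to affect function. The associated publication concerns CDK9 inhibition in triple negative breast cancer, though the record does not specify the exact experimental use of this construct there.
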