Features (pLannotate 1.2.2; 30 found; start..end, strand, type, name):
      9..109     +  CDS            env (fragment): murine leukemia virus gPr80 envelope polyprotein precursor; env; proteolytically cleaved into gp70SU and p15TM subunits
    151..185     +  LTR            3' LTR (ΔU3) (fragment): self-inactivating 3' long terminal repeat (LTR) from Moloney murine leukemia virus
    214..537     +  LTR            LTR (fragment): long terminal repeat from Moloney murine leukemia virus
    548..574     +  misc_feature   MCS (fragment): pUC18/19 multiple cloning site
    583..2232    +  CDS            luciferase: firefly luciferase; luc+; enhanced luc+ version of the luciferase gene
   2359..3051    +  CDS            mKate2: mKate2 is a basic (constitutively fluorescent) red fluorescent protein published in 2009, derived from Entacmaea quadricolor. It is reported to be a rapidly-maturing monomer with moderate acid sensitivity.
   3117..3513    +  CDS            BSD (fragment): blasticidin S deaminase; Aspergillus terreus BSD; confers resistance to blasticidin
   3520..4108    +  misc_feature   WPRE: woodchuck hepatitis virus posttranscriptional regulatory element
   4125..4193    +  CDS            nef (fragment): NEF_HV1Z2 - Experimental evidence at protein level: Swiss-Prot protein existence level 1. Extracellular Nef protein targets CD4(+) T-lymphocytes for apoptosis by interacting with CXCR4 surface receptors. From Human immunodeficiency virus type 1 group M subtype D (isolate Z2/CDC-Z34) (HIV-1).
   4195..4428    +  LTR            3' LTR (ΔU3): self-inactivating 3' long terminal repeat (LTR) from HIV-1
   4500..4621    +  polyA_signal   SV40 poly(A) signal: SV40 polyadenylation signal
   4661..4796    +  rep_origin     SV40 ori: SV40 origin of replication
   4817..4835    -  promoter       T7 promoter: promoter for bacteriophage T7 RNA polymerase
   4843..4998    +  CDS            lacZα (fragment): LacZα fragment of β-galactosidase; lacZ fragment
   5003..5431    +  rep_origin     f1 ori (sequence partly withheld): f1 bacteriophage origin of replication; arrow indicates direction of (+) strand synthesis
   5497..5588    +  promoter       AmpR promoter: bla
   5589..6449    +  CDS            AmpR: β-lactamase; bla; confers resistance to ampicillin, carbenicillin, and related antibiotics
   6620..7208    +  rep_origin     ori: high-copy-number ColE1/pMB1/pBR322/pUC origin of replication
   7391..7483    +  CDS            lacI (fragment): lac repressor; lacI; The lac repressor binds to the lac operator to inhibit transcription in E. coli. This inhibition can be relieved by adding lactose or isopropyl-β-D-thiogalactopyranoside (IPTG).
   7496..7517    +  protein_bind   CAP binding site: CAP binding activates transcription in the presence of cAMP. E. coli catabolite activator protein
   7532..7562    +  promoter       lac promoter: promoter for the E. coli lac operon
   7570..7586    +  protein_bind   lac operator: The lac repressor binds to the lac operator to inhibit transcription in E. coli. This inhibition can be relieved by adding lactose or isopropyl-β-D-thiogalactopyranoside (IPTG). lac repressor encoded by lacI
   7631..7649    +  promoter       T3 promoter: promoter for bacteriophage T3 RNA polymerase
   7677..7903    +  promoter       RSV promoter: Rous sarcoma virus enhancer/promoter
   7904..8084    +  LTR            5' LTR (truncated): truncated 5' long terminal repeat (LTR) from HIV-1
   8131..8256    +  misc_feature   HIV-1 Ψ: packaging signal of human immunodeficiency virus type 1
   8240..8603    +  CDS            HIV-1 gag (fragment): gag protein from human immunodeficiency virus 1; gag
   8749..8982    +  misc_feature   RRE: The Rev response element (RRE) of HIV-1 allows for Rev-dependent mRNA export from the nucleus to the cytoplasm.
   9359..9459    +  CDS            Rev (fragment): human immunodeficiency virus 1 (HIV-1) Rev protein; rev; enhances nuclear export of unspliced and incompletely spliced viral mRNAs
   9478..9595    +  misc_feature   cPPT/CTS: central polypurine tract and central termination sequence of HIV-1
>Addgene plasmid #183502 | pDRM166 LKB (Luciferase mKate2 Blast) | addgene full sequence | sequence record 362519 | Addgene NGS Result
ATATCGAGATCGATTAGTCCAATTTGTTAAAGACAGGATATCAGTGGTCCAGGCTCTAGTTTTGACTCAA
CAATATCACCAGCTGAAGCCTATAGAGTACGAGCCATAGATAGAATAAAAGATTTTATTTAGTCTCCAGA
AAAAGGGGGGAATGAAAGACCCCACCTGTAGGTTTGGCAAGCTAGGATCAAGGTTAGGAACAGAGAGACA
GCAGAATATGGGCCAAACAGGATATCTGTGGTAAGCAGTTCCTGCCCCGGCTCAGGGCCAAGAACAGTTG
GAACAGCAGAATATGGGCCAAACAGGATATCTGTGGTAAGCAGTTCCTGCCCCGGCTCAGGGCCAAGAAC
AGATGGTCCCCAGATGCGGTCCCGCCCTCAGCAGTTTCTAGAGAACCATCAGATGTTTCCAGGGTGCCCC
AAGGACCTGAAATGACCCTGTGCCTTATTTGAACTAACCAATCAGTTCGCTTCTCGCTTCTGTTCGCGCG
CTTCTGCTCCCCGAGCTCAATAAAAGAGCCCACAACCCCTCACTCGGCGCGATCGATGAATTCGAGCTCG
GTACCCGGGGATCCAAGCCACCATGGAAGACGCCAAAAACATAAAGAAAGGCCCGGCGCCATTCTATCCG
CTGGAAGATGGAACCGCTGGAGAGCAACTGCATAAGGCTATGAAGAGATACGCCCTGGTTCCTGGAACAA
TTGCTTTTACAGATGCACATATCGAGGTGGACATCACTTACGCTGAGTACTTCGAAATGTCCGTTCGGTT
GGCAGAAGCTATGAAACGATATGGGCTGAATACAAATCACAGAATCGTCGTATGCAGTGAAAACTCTCTT
CAATTCTTTATGCCGGTGTTGGGCGCGTTATTTATCGGAGTTGCAGTTGCGCCCGCGAACGACATTTATA
ATGAACGTGAATTGCTCAACAGTATGGGCATTTCGCAGCCTACCGTGGTGTTCGTTTCCAAAAAGGGGTT
GCAAAAAATTTTGAACGTGCAAAAAAAGCTCCCAATCATCCAAAAAATTATTATCATGGATTCTAAAACG
GATTACCAGGGATTTCAGTCGATGTACACGTTCGTCACATCTCATCTACCTCCCGGTTTTAATGAATACG
ATTTTGTGCCAGAGTCCTTCGATAGGGACAAGACAATTGCACTGATCATGAACTCCTCTGGATCTACTGG
TCTGCCTAAAGGTGTCGCTCTGCCTCATAGAACTGCCTGCGTGAGATTCTCGCATGCCAGAGATCCTATT
TTTGGCAATCAAATCATTCCGGATACTGCGATTTTAAGTGTTGTTCCATTCCATCACGGTTTTGGAATGT
TTACTACACTCGGATATTTGATATGTGGATTTCGAGTCGTCTTAATGTATAGATTTGAAGAAGAGCTGTT
TCTGAGGAGCCTTCAGGATTACAAGATTCAAAGTGCGCTGCTGGTGCCAACCCTATTCTCCTTCTTCGCC
AAAAGCACTCTGATTGACAAATACGATTTATCTAATTTACACGAAATTGCTTCTGGTGGCGCTCCCCTCT
CTAAGGAAGTCGGGGAAGCGGTTGCCAAGAGGTTCCATCTGCCAGGTATCAGGCAAGGATATGGGCTCAC
TGAGACTACATCAGCTATTCTGATTACACCCGAGGGGGATGATAAACCGGGCGCGGTCGGTAAAGTTGTT
CCATTTTTTGAAGCGAAGGTTGTGGATCTGGATACCGGGAAAACGCTGGGCGTTAATCAAAGAGGCGAAC
TGTGTGTGAGAGGTCCTATGATTATGTCCGGTTATGTAAACAATCCGGAAGCGACCAACGCCTTGATTGA
CAAGGATGGATGGCTACATTCTGGAGACATAGCTTACTGGGACGAAGACGAACACTTCTTCATCGTTGAC
CGCCTGAAGTCTCTGATTAAGTACAAAGGCTATCAGGTGGCTCCCGCTGAATTGGAATCCATCTTGCTCC
AACACCCCAACATCTTCGACGCAGGTGTCGCAGGTCTTCCCGACGATGACGCCGGTGAACTTCCCGCCGC
CGTTGTTGTTTTGGAGCACGGAAAGACGATGACGGAAAAAGAGATCGTGGATTACGTCGCCAGTCAAGTA
ACAACCGCGAAAAAGTTGCGCGGAGGAGTTGTGTTTGTGGACGAAGTACCGAAAGGTCTTACCGGAAAAC
TCGACGCAAGAAAAATCAGAGAGATCCTCATAAAGGCCAAGAAGGGCGGAAAGATCGCCGTGGCTAGCGG
TAGTGGTGCAACCAATTTTAGTCTACTCAAACAAGCAGGTGATGTCGAAGAAAATCCAGGGCCCACCGGT
GCCACCATGGCCCCTAAAAAGAAACGCAAGGTCGGATCCGGTGGTTCTGTGTCCGAGTTGATAAAGGAGA
ATATGCACATGAAGCTGTATATGGAGGGCACCGTCAATAACCATCACTTCAAGTGTACGTCAGAAGGCGA
GGGGAAGCCCTACGAAGGAACGCAGACCATGCGGATCAAAGCTGTTGAAGGCGGCCCACTCCCATTCGCG
TTCGACATCTTGGCAACGTCTTTTATGTACGGCTCAAAAACCTTTATAAATCACACTCAGGGAATTCCGG
ATTTCTTCAAGCAATCTTTCCCGGAAGGGTTCACTTGGGAACGCGTGACTACTTATGAAGATGGAGGTGT
TTTGACAGCTACGCAAGATACGTCTCTTCAGGACGGGTGCCTCATATACAATGTCAAAATCCGGGGAGTA
AATTTCCCCAGCAATGGTCCGGTGATGCAGAAAAAAACACTTGGATGGGAAGCAAGCACGGAGACACTTT
ATCCCGCGGACGGTGGGCTGGAGGGCAGAGCTGATATGGCGCTTAAGTTGGTAGGAGGGGGACACTTGAT
CTGCAATCTCAAAACTACATACAGATCCAAGAAGCCCGCAAAAAACCTCAAAATGCCAGGTGTGTACTAT
GTGGATAGGAGGCTGGAGCGAATAAAAGAAGCAGATAAGGAGACCTATGTTGAACAACACGAGGTTGCAG
TTGCCCGCTATTGTGACTTGCCAAGCAAGCTTGGCCACAGAGGATCCGGCGCAACAAACTTCTCTCTGCT
GAAACAAGCCGGAGATGTCGAAGAGAATCCTGGACCGGCCAAGCCTTTGTCTCAAGAAGAATCCACCCTC
ATTGAAAGAGCAACGGCTACAATCAACAGCATCCCCATCTCTGAAGACTACAGCGTCGCCAGCGCAGCTC
TCTCTAGCGACGGCCGCATCTTCACTGGTGTCAATGTATATCATTTTACTGGGGGACCTTGTGCAGAACT
CGTGGTGCTGGGCACTGCTGCTGCTGCGGCAGCTGGCAACCTGACTTGTATCGTCGCGATCGGAAATGAG
AACAGGGGCATCTTGAGCCCCTGCGGACGGTGCCGACAGGTGCTTCTCGATCTGCATCCTGGGATCAAAG
CCATAGTGAAGGACAGTGATGGACAGCCGACGGCAGTTGGGATTCGTGAATTGCTGCCCTCTGGTTATGT
GTGGGAGGGCTAAGTCGACAATCAACCTCTGGATTACAAAATTTGTGAAAGATTGACTGGTATTCTTAAC
TATGTTGCTCCTTTTACGCTATGTGGATACGCTGCTTTAATGCCTTTGTATCATGCTATTGCTTCCCGTA
TGGCTTTCATTTTCTCCTCCTTGTATAAATCCTGGTTGCTGTCTCTTTATGAGGAGTTGTGGCCCGTTGT
CAGGCAACGTGGCGTGGTGTGCACTGTGTTTGCTGACGCAACCCCCACTGGTTGGGGCATTGCCACCACC
TGTCAGCTCCTTTCCGGGACTTTCGCTTTCCCCCTCCCTATTGCCACGGCGGAACTCATCGCCGCCTGCC
TTGCCCGCTGCTGGACAGGGGCTCGGCTGTTGGGCACTGACAATTCCGTGGTGTTGTCGGGGAAGCTGAC
GTCCTTTCCATGGCTGCTCGCCTGTGTTGCCACCTGGATTCTGCGCGGGACGTCCTTCTGCTACGTCCCT
TCGGCCCTCAATCCAGCGGACCTTCCTTCCCGCGGCCTGCTGCCGGCTCTGCGGCCTCTTCCGCGTCTTC
GCCTTCGCCCTCAGACGAGTCGGATCTCCCTTTGGGCCGCCTCCCCGCCTGGAATTCGAGCTCGGTACCT
TTAAGACCAATGACTTACAAGGCAGCTGTAGATCTTAGCCACTTTTTAAAAGAAAAGGGGGGACTGGAAG
GGCTAATTCACTCCCAACGAAGACAAGATCTGCTTTTTGCTTGTACTGGGTCTCTCTGGTTAGACCAGAT
CTGAGCCTGGGAGCTCTCTGGCTAACTAGGGAACCCACTGCTTAAGCCTCAATAAAGCTTGCCTTGAGTG
CTTCAAGTAGTGTGTGCCCGTCTGTTGTGTGACTCTGGTAACTAGAGATCCCTCAGACCCTTTTAGTCAG
TGTGGAAAATCTCTAGCAGTAGTAGTTCATGTCATCTTATTATTCAGTATTTATAACTTGCAAAGAAATG
AATATCAGAGAGTGAGAGGAACTTGTTTATTGCAGCTTATAATGGTTACAAATAAAGCAATAGCATCACA
AATTTCACAAATAAAGCATTTTTTTCACTGCATTCTAGTTGTGGTTTGTCCAAACTCATCAATGTATCTT
ATCATGTCTGGCTCTAGCTATCCCGCCCCTAACTCCGCCCATCCCGCCCCTAACTCCGCCCAGTTCCGCC
CATTCTCCGCCCCATGGCTGACTAATTTTTTTTATTTATGCAGAGGCCGAGGCCGCCTCGGCCTCTGAGC
TATTCCAGAAGTAGTGAGGAGGCTTTTTTGGAGGCCTAGGGACGTACCCAATTCGCCCTATAGTGAGTCG
TATTACGCGCGCTCACTGGCCGTCGTTTTACAACGTCGTGACTGGGAAAACCCTGGCGTTACCCAACTTA
ATCGCCTTGCAGCACATCCCCCTTTCGCCAGCTGGCGTAATAGCGAAGAGGCCCGCACCGATCGCCCTTC
CCAACAGTTGCGCAGCCTGAATGGCGAATGGG
[124 nt withheld, positions 5003-5126]
C
[91 nt withheld, positions 5128-5218]
A
[49 nt withheld, positions 5220-5268]
CCTTTGACGTTGGAGTCCACGTTCTTT
[37 nt withheld, positions 5296-5332]
ACCCTATCTCGGTCTATTCTTTTGATTTATAAGGGATTTTGCCGATTTCGGCCTATTGGTTAAAAAATGA
GCTGATTTAACAAAAATTTAACGCGAATTTTAACAAAATATTAACGCTTACAATTTAGGTGGCACTTTTC
GGGGAAATGTGCGCGGAATCCCTATTTGTTTATTTTTCTAAATACATTCAAATATGTATCCGCTCATGAG
ACAATAACCCTGATAAATGCTTCAATAATATTGAAAAAGGAAGAGTATGAGTATTCAACATTTCCGTGTC
GCCCTTATTCCCTTTTTTGCGGCATTTTGCCTTCCTGTTTTTGCTCACCCAGAAACGCTGGTGAAAGTAA
AAGATGCTGAAGATCAGTTGGGTGCACGAGTGGGTTACATCGAACTGGATCTCAACAGCGGTAAGATCCT
TGAGAGTTTTCGCCCCGAAGAACGTTTTCCAATGATGAGCACTTTTAAAGTTCTGCTATGTGGCGCGGTA
TTATCCCGTATTGACGCCGGGCAAGAGCAACTCGGTCGCCGCATACACTATTCTCAGAATGACTTGGTTG
AGTACTCACCAGTCACAGAAAAGCATCTTACGGATGGCATGACAGTAAGAGAATTATGCAGTGCTGCCAT
AACCATGAGTGATAACACTGCGGCCAACTTACTTCTGACAACGATCGGAGGACCGAAGGAGCTAACCGCT
TTTTTGCACAACATGGGGGATCATGTAACTCGCCTTGATCGTTGGGAACCGGAGCTGAATGAAGCCATAC
CAAACGACGAGCGTGACACCACGATGCCTGTAGCAATGGCAACAACGTTGCGCAAACTATTAACTGGCGA
ACTACTTACTCTAGCTTCCCGGCAACAATTAATAGACTGGATGGAGGCGGATAAAGTTGCAGGACCACTT
CTGCGCTCGGCCCTTCCGGCTGGCTGGTTTATTGCTGATAAATCTGGAGCCGGTGAGCGTGGGTCTCGCG
GTATCATTGCAGCACTGGGGCCAGATGGTAAGCCCTCCCGTATCGTAGTTATCTACACGACGGGGAGTCA
GGCAACTATGGATGAACGAAATAGACAGATCGCTGAGATAGGTGCCTCACTGATTAAGCATTGGTAACTG
TCAGACCAAGTTTACTCATATATACTTTAGATTGATTTAAAACTTCATTTTTAATTTAAAAGGATCTAGG
TGAAGATCCTTTTTGATAATCTCATGACCAAAATCCCTTAACGTGAGTTTTCGTTCCACTGAGCGTCAGA
CCCCGTAGAAAAGATCAAAGGATCTTCTTGAGATCCTTTTTTTCTGCGCGTAATCTGCTGCTTGCAAACA
AAAAAACCACCGCTACCAGCGGTGGTTTGTTTGCCGGATCAAGAGCTACCAACTCTTTTTCCGAAGGTAA
CTGGCTTCAGCAGAGCGCAGATACCAAATACTGTTCTTCTAGTGTAGCCGTAGTTAGGCCACCACTTCAA
GAACTCTGTAGCACCGCCTACATACCTCGCTCTGCTAATCCTGTTACCAGTGGCTGCTGCCAGTGGCGAT
AAGTCGTGTCTTACCGGGTTGGACTCAAGACGATAGTTACCGGATAAGGCGCAGCGGTCGGGCTGAACGG
GGGGTTCGTGCACACAGCCCAGCTTGGAGCGAACGACCTACACCGAACTGAGATACCTACAGCGTGAGCT
ATGAGAAAGCGCCACGCTTCCCGAAGGGAGAAAGGCGGACAGGTATCCGGTAAGCGGCAGGGTCGGAACA
GGAGAGCGCACGAGGGAGCTTCCAGGGGGAAACGCCTGGTATCTTTATAGTCCTGTCGGGTTTCGCCACC
TCTGACTTGAGCGTCGATTTTTGTGATGCTCGTCAGGGGGGCGGAGCCTATGGAAAAACGCCAGCAACGC
GGCCTTTTTACGGTTCCTGGCCTTTTGCTGGCCTTTTGCTCACATGTTCTTTCCTGCGTTATCCCCTGAT
TCTGTGGATAACCGTATTACCGCCTTTGAGTGAGCTGATACCGCTCGCCGCAGCCGAACGACCGAGCGCA
GCGAGTCAGTGAGCGAGGAAGCGGAAGAGCGCCCAATACGCAAACCGCCTCTCCCCGCGCGTTGGCCGAT
TCATTAATGCAGCTGGCACGACAGGTTTCCCGACTGGAAAGCGGGCAGTGAGCGCAACGCAATTAATGTG
AGTTAGCTCACTCATTAGGCACCCCAGGCTTTACACTTTATGCTTCCGGCTCGTATGTTGTGTGGAATTG
TGAGCGGATAACAATTTCACACAGGAAACAGCTATGACCATGATTACGCCAAGCGCGCAATTAACCCTCA
CTAAAGGGAACAAAAGCTGGAGCTGCAAGCTTAATGTAGTCTTATGCAATACTCTTGTAGTCTTGCAACA
TGGTAACGATGAGTTAGCAACATGCCTTACAAGGAGAGAAAAAGCACCGTGCATGCCGATTGGTGGAAGT
AAGGTGGTACGATCGTGCCTTATTAGGAAGGCAACAGACGGGTCTGACATGGATTGGACGAACCACTGAA
TTGCCGCATTGCAGAGATATTGTATTTAAGTGCCTAGCTCGATACATAAACGGGTCTCTCTGGTTAGACC
AGATCTGAGCCTGGGAGCTCTCTGGCTAACTAGGGAACCCACTGCTTAAGCCTCAATAAAGCTTGCCTTG
AGTGCTTCAAGTAGTGTGTGCCCGTCTGTTGTGTGACTCTGGTAACTAGAGATCCCTCAGACCCTTTTAG
TCAGTGTGGAAAATCTCTAGCAGTGGCGCCCGAACAGGGACTTGAAAGCGAAAGGGAAACCAGAGGAGCT
CTCTCGACGCAGGACTCGGCTTGCTGAAGCGCGCACGGCAAGAGGCGAGGGGCGGCGACTGGTGAGTACG
CCAAAAATTTTGACTAGCGGAGGCTAGAAGGAGAGAGATGGGTGCGAGAGCGTCAGTATTAAGCGGGGGA
GAATTAGATCGCGATGGGAAAAAATTCGGTTAAGGCCAGGGGGAAAGAAAAAATATAAATTAAAACATAT
AGTATGGGCAAGCAGGGAGCTAGAACGATTCGCAGTTAATCCTGGCCTGTTAGAAACATCAGAAGGCTGT
AGACAAATACTGGGACAGCTACAACCATCCCTTCAGACAGGATCAGAAGAACTTAGATCATTATATAATA
CAGTAGCAACCCTCTATTGTGTGCATCAAAGGATAGAGATAAAAGACACCAAGGAAGCTTTAGACAAGAT
AGAGGAAGAGCAAAACAAAAGTAAGACCACCGCACAGCAAGCGGCCGCTGATCTTCAGACCTGGAGGAGG
AGATATGAGGGACAATTGGAGAAGTGAATTATATAAATATAAAGTAGTAAAAATTGAACCATTAGGAGTA
GCACCCACCAAGGCAAAGAGAAGAGTGGTGCAGAGAGAAAAAAGAGCAGTGGGAATAGGAGCTTTGTTCC
TTGGGTTCTTGGGAGCAGCAGGAAGCACTATGGGCGCAGCGTCAATGACGCTGACGGTACAGGCCAGACA
ATTATTGTCTGGTATAGTGCAGCAGCAGAACAATTTGCTGAGGGCTATTGAGGCGCAACAGCATCTGTTG
CAACTCACAGTCTGGGGCATCAAGCAGCTCCAGGCAAGAATCCTGGCTGTGGAAAGATACCTAAAGGATC
AACAGCTCCTGGGGATTTGGGGTTGCTCTGGAAAACTCATTTGCACCACTGCTGTGCCTTGGAATGCTAG
TTGGAGTAATAAATCTCTGGAACAGATTTGGAATCACACGACCTGGATGGAGTGGGACAGAGAAATTAAC
AATTACACAAGCTTAATACACTCCTTAATTGAAGAATCGCAAAACCAGCAAGAAAAGAATGAACAAGAAT
TATTGGAATTAGATAAATGGGCAAGTTTGTGGAATTGGTTTAACATAACAAATTGGCTGTGGTATATAAA
ATTATTCATAATGATAGTAGGAGGCTTGGTAGGTTTAAGAATAGTTTTTGCTGTACTTTCTATAGTGAAT
AGAGTTAGGCAGGGATATTCACCATTATCGTTTCAGACCCACCTCCCAACCCCGAGGGGACCCGACAGGC
CCGAAGGAATAGAAGAAGAAGGTGGAGAGAGAGACAGAGACAGATCCATTCGATTAGTGAACGGATCTCG
ACGGTATCGGTTAACTTTTAAAAGAAAAGGGGGGATTGGGGGGTACAGTGCAGGGGAAAGAATAGTAGAC
ATAATAGCAACAGACATACAAACTAAAGAATTACAAAAACAAATTACAAAAATTCAAAATTTTATCGATC
TCGATATCCTCGAGG
